Addgene plasmid #147180: pGEX-6P-1-HsTNRC6C_1281-1665_P
Purpose: Bacterial Expression of HsTNRC6C_1281-1665
Depositing lab: Elisa Izaurralde. Depositing organization: Max Planck Institute for Developmental Biology.
Backbone
  Vector backbone: Unknown
  Vector type: Bacterial Expression
Growth in bacteria
  Bacterial resistance: Ampicillin, 100 μg/mL
  Growth temperature: 37°C
  Growth strain: DH5alpha
  Copy number: Low Copy
Gene/Insert
  Gene/Insert name: HsTNRC6C_1281-1665
  Species: H. sapiens (human)
  Entrez Gene: TNRC6C
  Cloning method: Unknown
Terms and licenses: Academic/Nonprofit Terms; Industry Terms: Not Available to Industry
Depositor comments: sequence of Hs TNRC6C isoform2 given by NCBI: NM_018996.3. Plasmids from this collection were made available to the research community and donated after the lab closed. Please note that the sequence provided by the depositing laboratory may be theoretical/predicted or based on Sanger sequencing results. There may be discrepancies between sequencing results obtained by Addgene and the depositor sequence. If an Addgene verified sequence is not available, please contact before placing your order to request that our lab fully sequence the plasmid.
How to cite: pGEX-6P-1-HsTNRC6C_1281-1665_P was a gift from Elisa Izaurralde (Addgene plasmid # 147180 ; http://n2t.net/addgene:147180 ; RRID:Addgene_147180)
