[The description below was written by a language model from this plasmid's Addgene catalogue record and pLannotate feature annotations shown in this document.]
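Description:
pGEX-6P-1-HsTNRC6C_1281-1665_P is a 6,119 nt bacterial expression plasmid for producing a fragment of human TNRC6C as an N-terminal glutathione S-transferase fusion in E. coli. The catalogue lists the backbone as unknown, but the name and the annotated features match the pGEX-6P-1 layout. A tac promoter with an adjacent lac operator drives the Schistosoma japonicum GST coding sequence, and the TNRC6C fragment follows a short linker. A plasmid-borne lacI gene with its own promoter supplies lac repressor, which keeps the tac promoter off until it is induced with IPTG. In pGEX-6P vectors the linker between GST and the insert normally carries a PreScission protease site for tag removal, but the feature table does not annotate it. The plasmid is propagated through a ColE1/pBR322-type origin and selected with ampicillin through the bla gene. The depositor records it as low copy. The remaining annotations (bom and rop fragments, lacZα with its lac promoter, and a short yciV fragment) are backbone remnants with no role in expression.

The insert covers residues 1281–1665 of TNRC6C, numbered according to isoform 2 as noted by the depositor, and is annotated as an 1,155 nt coding fragment. TNRC6C is a GW182-family scaffold protein in miRNA-mediated silencing. It associates with Argonaute proteins on target mRNAs and recruits the CCR4-NOT and PAN deadenylase complexes. The stated purpose is simply bacterial expression of this fragment. A GST fusion of this type would suit affinity purification on glutathione resin and pull-down or in vitro binding assays, but the record names no specific application. The meaning of the "_P" suffix is also not explained.
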