Features (pLannotate 1.2.2; 17 found; start..end, strand, type, name):
    183..211     +  promoter       tac promoter: strong E. coli promoter; hybrid between the trp and lac UV5 promoters
    219..235     +  protein_bind   lac operator: The lac repressor binds to the lac operator to inhibit transcription in E. coli. This inhibition can be relieved by adding lactose or isopropyl-β-D-thiogalactopyranoside (IPTG). lac repressor encoded by lacI
    258..911     +  CDS            GST26_SCHJA: Experimental evidence at protein level: Swiss-Prot protein existence level 1. GST isoenzymes appear to play a central role in the parasite detoxification system. Other functions are also suspected including a role in increasing the solubility of haematin in the parasite gut. From Schistosoma japonicum (Blood fluke).
    951..2105    +  CDS            TNRC6C (fragment): TNR6C_HUMAN - Also known as KIAA1582. Experimental evidence at protein level: Swiss-Prot protein existence level 1. Plays a role in RNA-mediated gene silencing by micro-RNAs (miRNAs). Required for miRNA-dependent translational repression of complementary mRNAs by argonaute family proteins. As scaffoldng protein associates with argonaute proteins bound to partially complementary mRNAs and simultaneously can recruit CCR4-NOT and PAN deadenylase complexes. From Homo sapiens (Human).
   2136..2175    +  CDS            rop (fragment): Rop protein, which maintains plasmids at low copy number; rop
   2277..2317    +  misc_feature   bom (fragment): basis of mobility region from pBR322
   2422..2526    +  promoter       AmpR promoter: bla
   2527..3387    +  CDS            AmpR: β-lactamase; bla; confers resistance to ampicillin, carbenicillin, and related antibiotics
   3558..4146    +  rep_origin     ori: high-copy-number ColE1/pMB1/pBR322/pUC origin of replication
   4332..4383    -  misc_feature   bom (fragment): basis of mobility region from pBR322
   4390..4467    +  promoter       lacI promoter: lacI
   4468..5550    +  CDS            lacI: lac repressor; lacI; The lac repressor binds to the lac operator to inhibit transcription in E. coli. This inhibition can be relieved by adding lactose or isopropyl-β-D-thiogalactopyranoside (IPTG).
   5563..5584    +  protein_bind   CAP binding site: CAP binding activates transcription in the presence of cAMP. E. coli catabolite activator protein
   5599..5629    +  promoter       lac promoter: promoter for the E. coli lac operon
   5637..5653    +  protein_bind   lac operator: The lac repressor binds to the lac operator to inhibit transcription in E. coli. This inhibition can be relieved by adding lactose or isopropyl-β-D-thiogalactopyranoside (IPTG). lac repressor encoded by lacI
   5673..5846    +  CDS            lacZα: LacZα fragment of β-galactosidase; lacZ fragment
   6110..107     -  CDS            yciV (fragment) (across the origin): RNAAM_ECOLI - Also known as trpH From Escherichia coli (strain K12).
>Addgene plasmid #147180 | pGEX-6P-1-HsTNRC6C_1281-1665_P | addgene full sequence | sequence record 355702 | Addgene NGS Result
AGCTTATCGACTGCACGGTGCACCAATGCTTCTGGCGTCAGGCAGCCATCGGAAGCTGTGGTATGGCTGT
GCAGGTCGTAAATCACTGCATAATTCGTGTCGCTCAAGGCGCACTCCCGTTCTGGATAATGTTTTTTGCG
CCGACATCATAACGGTTCTGGCAAATATTCTGAAATGAGCTGTTGACAATTAATCATCGGCTCGTATAAT
GTGTGGAATTGTGAGCGGATAACAATTTCACACAGGAAACAGTATTCATGTCCCCTATACTAGGTTATTG
GAAAATTAAGGGCCTTGTGCAACCCACTCGACTTCTTTTGGAATATCTTGAAGAAAAATATGAAGAGCAT
TTGTATGAGCGCGATGAAGGTGATAAATGGCGAAACAAAAAGTTTGAATTGGGTTTGGAGTTTCCCAATC
TTCCTTATTATATTGATGGTGATGTTAAATTAACACAGTCTATGGCCATCATACGTTATATAGCTGACAA
GCACAACATGTTGGGTGGTTGTCCAAAAGAGCGTGCAGAGATTTCAATGCTTGAAGGAGCGGTTTTGGAT
ATTAGATACGGTGTTTCGAGAATTGCATATAGTAAAGACTTTGAAACTCTCAAAGTTGATTTTCTTAGCA
AGCTACCTGAAATGCTGAAAATGTTCGAAGATCGTTTATGTCATAAAACATATTTAAATGGTGATCATGT
AACCCATCCTGACTTCATGTTGTATGACGCTCTTGATGTTGTTTTATACATGGACCCAATGTGCCTGGAT
GCGTTCCCAAAATTAGTTTGTTTTAAAAAACGTATTGAAGCTATCCCACAAATTGATAAGTACTTGAAAT
CCAGCAAGTATATAGCATGGCCTTTGCAGGGCTGGCAAGCCACGTTTGGTGGTGGCGACCATCCTCCAAA
ATCGGATCTGGAAGTTCTGTTCCAGGGGCCCCTGGGATCCATGACCGGTGGCTTGTCGGTGAAGGACCCA
TCCCAGTCCCAGTCACGCCTCCCCCAGTGGACGCACCCCAACTCCATGGATAACTTGCCCAGTGCCGCTT
CCCCCCTGGAGCAGAACCCTAGCAAGCATGGTGCTATCCCTGGAGGTCTAAGCATTGGGCCTCCAGGTAA
GTCCTCCATTGATGACTCCTATGGCCGGTACGATTTAATCCAGAACAGTGAGTCACCAGCCAGTCCTCCC
GTAGCTGTTCCCCATAGCTGGTCACGTGCCAAATCTGACAGTGATAAAATCTCAAATGGCTCTAGCATCA
ACTGGCCCCCAGAATTCCATCCGGGAGTTCCATGGAAAGGACTGCAGAATATTGACCCTGAGAATGACCC
TGACGTCACTCCTGGCAGTGTCCCCACTGGGCCTACCATCAACACCACCATCCAGGATGTCAACCGCTAC
CTCCTCAAGAGTGGAGGTAAACTGTCAGACATCAAATCGACGTGGTCCTCTGGCCCTACCTCCCACACGC
AAGCCTCTCTGTCTCATGAACTATGGAAGGTGCCCAGAAACAGTACTGCACCCACGAGGCCACCTCCAGG
GTTAACCAATCCCAAGCCCTCCTCCACCTGGGGTGCCAGCCCCCTCGGCTGGACCAGCTCCTACTCCTCG
GGTTCTGCCTGGAGCACCGACACCTCAGGAAGAACCAGCAGCTGGCTCGTTCTTCGAAACCTCACTCCCC
AGATTGATGGTTCTACACTGCGGACATTGTGTTTGCAACATGGGCCTCTTATCACATTCCACCTGAATCT
GACTCAAGGCAATGCTGTGGTCCGGTACAGCTCCAAGGAGGAGGCTGCCAAGGCCCAGAAGTCTCTGCAC
ATGTGCGTCCTGGGAAACACTACCATCCTGGCCGAGTTCGCTGGTGAAGAAGAAGTGAATCGCTTCTTAG
CCCAAGGCCAGGCGCTGCCACCCACTTCCAGCTGGCAGTCCAGCAGCGCGTCCAGCCAGCCGCGGCTCAG
CGCAGCGGGCAGCTCCCATGGCCTGGTACGCAGCGACGCTGGCCACTGGAACGCCCCGTGCCTGGGTGGC
AAGGGGAGCAGTGAGCTGCTGTGGGGCGGGGTGCCCCAGTACTCCAGCAGCCTGTGGGGCCCGCCCAGCG
CCGACTGAGCGGCCGCATCGTGACTGACTGACGATCTGCCTCGCGCGTTTCGGTGATGACGGTGAAAACC
TCTGACACATGCAGCTCCCGGAGACGGTCACAGCTTGTCTGTAAGCGGATGCCGGGAGCAGACAAGCCCG
TCAGGGCGCGTCAGCGGGTGTTGGCGGGTGTCGGGGCGCAGCCATGACCCAGTCACGTAGCGATAGCGGA
GTGTATAATTCTTGAAGACGAAAGGGCCTCGTGATACGCCTATTTTTATAGGTTAATGTCATGATAATAA
TGGTTTCTTAGACGTCAGGTGGCACTTTTCGGGGAAATGTGCGCGGAACCCCTATTTGTTTATTTTTCTA
AATACATTCAAATATGTATCCGCTCATGAGACAATAACCCTGATAAATGCTTCAATAATATTGAAAAAGG
AAGAGTATGAGTATTCAACATTTCCGTGTCGCCCTTATTCCCTTTTTTGCGGCATTTTGCCTTCCTGTTT
TTGCTCACCCAGAAACGCTGGTGAAAGTAAAAGATGCTGAAGATCAGTTGGGTGCACGAGTGGGTTACAT
CGAACTGGATCTCAACAGCGGTAAGATCCTTGAGAGTTTTCGCCCCGAAGAACGTTTTCCAATGATGAGC
ACTTTTAAAGTTCTGCTATGTGGCGCGGTATTATCCCGTGTTGACGCCGGGCAAGAGCAACTCGGTCGCC
GCATACACTATTCTCAGAATGACTTGGTTGAGTACTCACCAGTCACAGAAAAGCATCTTACGGATGGCAT
GACAGTAAGAGAATTATGCAGTGCTGCCATAACCATGAGTGATAACACTGCGGCCAACTTACTTCTGACA
ACGATCGGAGGACCGAAGGAGCTAACCGCTTTTTTGCACAACATGGGGGATCATGTAACTCGCCTTGATC
GTTGGGAACCGGAGCTGAATGAAGCCATACCAAACGACGAGCGTGACACCACGATGCCTGCAGCAATGGC
AACAACGTTGCGCAAACTATTAACTGGCGAACTACTTACTCTAGCTTCCCGGCAACAATTAATAGACTGG
ATGGAGGCGGATAAAGTTGCAGGACCACTTCTGCGCTCGGCCCTTCCGGCTGGCTGGTTTATTGCTGATA
AATCTGGAGCCGGTGAGCGTGGGTCTCGCGGTATCATTGCAGCACTGGGGCCAGATGGTAAGCCCTCCCG
TATCGTAGTTATCTACACGACGGGGAGTCAGGCAACTATGGATGAACGAAATAGACAGATCGCTGAGATA
GGTGCCTCACTGATTAAGCATTGGTAACTGTCAGACCAAGTTTACTCATATATACTTTAGATTGATTTAA
AACTTCATTTTTAATTTAAAAGGATCTAGGTGAAGATCCTTTTTGATAATCTCATGACCAAAATCCCTTA
ACGTGAGTTTTCGTTCCACTGAGCGTCAGACCCCGTAGAAAAGATCAAAGGATCTTCTTGAGATCCTTTT
TTTCTGCGCGTAATCTGCTGCTTGCAAACAAAAAAACCACCGCTACCAGCGGTGGTTTGTTTGCCGGATC
AAGAGCTACCAACTCTTTTTCCGAAGGTAACTGGCTTCAGCAGAGCGCAGATACCAAATACTGTCCTTCT
AGTGTAGCCGTAGTTAGGCCACCACTTCAAGAACTCTGTAGCACCGCCTACATACCTCGCTCTGCTAATC
CTGTTACCAGTGGCTGCTGCCAGTGGCGATAAGTCGTGTCTTACCGGGTTGGACTCAAGACGATAGTTAC
CGGATAAGGCGCAGCGGTCGGGCTGAACGGGGGGTTCGTGCACACAGCCCAGCTTGGAGCGAACGACCTA
CACCGAACTGAGATACCTACAGCGTGAGCTATGAGAAAGCGCCACGCTTCCCGAAGGGAGAAAGGCGGAC
AGGTATCCGGTAAGCGGCAGGGTCGGAACAGGAGAGCGCACGAGGGAGCTTCCAGGGGGAAACGCCTGGT
ATCTTTATAGTCCTGTCGGGTTTCGCCACCTCTGACTTGAGCGTCGATTTTTGTGATGCTCGTCAGGGGG
GCGGAGCCTATGGAAAAACGCCAGCAACGCGGCCTTTTTACGGTTCCTGGCCTTTTGCTGGCCTTTTGCT
CACATGTTCTTTCCTGCGTTATCCCCTGATTCTGTGGATAACCGTATTACCGCCTTTGAGTGAGCTGATA
CCGCTCGCCGCAGCCGAACGACCGAGCGCAGCGAGTCAGTGAGCGAGGAAGCGGAAGAGCGCCTGATGCG
GTATTTTCTCCTTACGCATCTGTGCGGTATTTCACACCGCATAAATTCCGACACCATCGAATGGCGCAAA
ACCTTTCGCGGTATGGCATGATAGCGCCCGGAAGAGAGTCAATTCAGGGTGGTGAATGTGAAACCAGTAA
CGTTATACGATGTCGCAGAGTATGCCGGTGTCTCTTATCAGACCGTTTCCCGCGTGGTGAACCAGGCCAG
CCACGTTTCTGCGAAAACGCGGGAAAAAGTGGAAGCGGCGATGGCGGAGCTGAATTACATTCCCAACCGC
GTGGCACAACAACTGGCGGGCAAACAGTCGTTGCTGATTGGCGTTGCCACCTCCAGTCTGGCCCTGCACG
CGCCGTCGCAAATTGTCGCGGCGATTAAATCTCGCGCCGATCAACTGGGTGCCAGCGTGGTGGTGTCGAT
GGTAGAACGAAGCGGCGTCGAAGCCTGTAAAGCGGCGGTGCACAATCTTCTCGCGCAACGCGTCAGTGGG
CTGATCATTAACTATCCGCTGGATGACCAGGATGCCATTGCTGTGGAAGCTGCCTGCACTAATGTTCCGG
CGTTATTTCTTGATGTCTCTGACCAGACACCCATCAACAGTATTATTTTCTCCCATGAAGACGGTACGCG
ACTGGGCGTGGAGCATCTGGTCGCATTGGGTCACCAGCAAATCGCGCTGTTAGCGGGCCCATTAAGTTCT
GTCTCGGCGCGTCTGCGTCTGGCTGGCTGGCATAAATATCTCACTCGCAATCAAATTCAGCCGATAGCGG
AACGGGAAGGCGACTGGAGTGCCATGTCCGGTTTTCAACAAACCATGCAAATGCTGAATGAGGGCATCGT
TCCCACTGCGATGCTGGTTGCCAACGATCAGATGGCGCTGGGCGCAATGCGCGCCATTACCGAGTCCGGG
CTGCGCGTTGGTGCGGATATCTCGGTAGTGGGATACGACGATACCGAAGACAGCTCATGTTATATCCCGC
CGTTAACCACCATCAAACAGGATTTTCGCCTGCTGGGGCAAACCAGCGTGGACCGCTTGCTGCAACTCTC
TCAGGGCCAGGCGGTGAAGGGCAATCAGCTGTTGCCCGTCTCACTGGTGAAAAGAAAAACCACGCTAGCG
CCCAATACGCAAACCGCCTCTCCCCGCGCGTTGGCCGATTCATTAATGCAGCTGGCACGACAGGTTTCCC
GACTGGAAAGCGGGCAGTGAGCGCAACGCAATTAATGTAAGTTAGCTCACTCATTAGGCACCCCAGGCTT
TACACTTTATGCTTCCGGCTCGTATGTTGTGTGGAATTGTGAGCGGATAACAATTTCACACAGGAAACAG
CTATGACCATGATTACGGATTCACTGGCCGTCGTTTTACAACGTCGTGACTGGGAAAACCCTGGCGTTAC
CCAACTTAATCGCCTTGCAGCACATCCCCCTTTCGCCAGCTGGCGTAATAGCGAAGAGGCCCGCACCGAT
CGCCCTTCCCAACAGTTGCGCAGCCTGAATGGCGAATGGCGCTTTGCCTGGTTTCCGGCACCAGAAGCGG
TGCCGGAAAGCTGGCTGGAGTGCGATCTTCCTGAGGCCGATACTGTCGTCGTCCCCTCAAACTGGCAGAT
GCACGGTTACGATGCGCCCATCTACACCAACGTGACCTATCCCATTACGGTCAATCCGCCGTTTGTTCCC
ACGGAGAATCCGACGGGTTGTTACTCGCTCACATTTAATGTTGATGAAAGCTGGCTACAGGAAGGCCAGA
CGCGAATTATTTTTGATGGCGTTGGAATT
